Addgene plasmid #1595: L3788
Purpose: (Empty Backbone)
Depositing lab: Andrew Fire. Depositing organization: Carnegie Institution for Science.
Backbone
  Vector backbone: Unknown
  Backbone size (bp): 4171
  Vector type: Worm Expression
Growth in bacteria
  Bacterial resistance: Ampicillin, 100 μg/mL
  Growth temperature: 37°C
  Growth strain: DH5alpha
  Copy number: Unknown
Gene/Insert
  Gene/Insert name: None
  Tag / fusion protein: hsp16-25', hsp16-415', T7p, gfpN, IVSR, gfpS65C, IVSS, IVST, gfpC, let8583', decoy
  Cloning method: Restriction Enzyme
Terms and licenses: Academic/Nonprofit Terms; Industry Terms: Not Available to Industry
Depositor comments: See Fire Lab Vector Kit Documentation 1997. Fire Lab Miniprep Number pPD118.28, Ligation number L3788.
How to cite: L3788 was a gift from Andrew Fire (Addgene plasmid # 1595 ; http://n2t.net/addgene:1595 ; RRID:Addgene_1595)
