[The description below was written by a language model from this plasmid's Addgene catalogue record and pLannotate feature annotations shown in this document.]
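Description:
L3788 is a 4,171 bp Caenorhabditis elegans expression vector from the 1997 Fire Lab Vector Kit, catalogued as an empty backbone with no gene insert. It is maintained in E. coli through a high-copy ColE1/pUC-type origin and selected with ampicillin via the bla (AmpR) gene and its native promoter. Remnants of a pUC-style cloning region (part of the pUC18/19 polylinker, a lacI fragment, CAP binding site, lac promoter and lac operator) are also present. This suggests a pUC-derived framework, although the record lists the backbone itself as unknown.

The depositor's list of modules describes the worm-specific cassette: 5' sequences from the hsp16-2 and hsp16-41 heat-shock genes, a T7 promoter, a GFP coding region carrying the S65C chromophore mutation and split into segments by synthetic introns (IVS R, S and T), the let-858 3' region, and a "decoy" element. The hsp16 sequences would be expected to give heat-inducible expression in the worm. Introns of this kind are generally included to improve transgene expression in C. elegans, and the let-858 3' end supplies the downstream processing signals.

The automated annotation agrees broadly with this layout. It finds a short hsp-16.1-like coding fragment beside the polylinker, a partial T7 promoter and a GFP reading frame. It labels that frame "yEGFP", which is probably a best-match name rather than the depositor's designation. It does not annotate the introns, the let-858 3' region or the decoy.

The record gives no purpose beyond empty backbone. The design fits heat-shock-controlled GFP expression, or the construction of GFP fusions by restriction cloning.
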