Features (pLannotate 1.2.2; 11 found; start..end, strand, type, name):
      1..35      -  misc_feature   MCS (fragment): pUC18/19 multiple cloning site
     33..83      -  CDS            hsp-16.1 (fragment): HSP11_CAEEL - Also known as hsp16-1b. Experimental evidence at transcript level: Swiss-Prot protein existence level 2. From Caenorhabditis elegans.
    478..495     -  promoter       T7 promoter (fragment): promoter for bacteriophage T7 RNA polymerase
    515..1378    +  CDS            yEGFP: yEGFP is a fluorescent protein published in 1997.
   1916..2020    +  promoter       AmpR promoter: bla
   2021..2881    +  CDS            AmpR: β-lactamase; bla; confers resistance to ampicillin, carbenicillin, and related antibiotics
   3052..3640    +  rep_origin     ori: high-copy-number ColE1/pMB1/pBR322/pUC origin of replication
   3823..3915    +  CDS            lacI (fragment): lac repressor; lacI; The lac repressor binds to the lac operator to inhibit transcription in E. coli. This inhibition can be relieved by adding lactose or isopropyl-β-D-thiogalactopyranoside (IPTG).
   3928..3949    +  protein_bind   CAP binding site: CAP binding activates transcription in the presence of cAMP. E. coli catabolite activator protein
   3964..3994    +  promoter       lac promoter: promoter for the E. coli lac operon
   4002..4018    +  protein_bind   lac operator: The lac repressor binds to the lac operator to inhibit transcription in E. coli. This inhibition can be relieved by adding lactose or isopropyl-β-D-thiogalactopyranoside (IPTG). lac repressor encoded by lacI
>Addgene plasmid #1595 | L3788 | depositor full sequence | sequence record 205 | Author sequence
AAGCTTGCATGCCTGCAGGTCGACTCTAGAGGATCACCAAAAACGGAACGTTGAGCTGGACGGAAATAGT
GGTAAAGTGACATGATTATAGTTTGAAGATTTCTAATTTCACAATTAGAGCAAATGTTGTTCGGTATTTA
TTTTCAACGGTATTTATACTATTTTCCACCTTTTTCTAGAACATTCGAGCTGCTTGTTGCAAAAGGAGGG
CGACTCACATTCGGTACATGGAAAAGTAGTGTACACAATAAAGAGACCCAGATACATTTTCCGTCTGCGT
CTCTTTGCACCCACCGGGAGTATTTTCAAACGAATGCATCTAGGACCTTCTAGAACATTCTGTAAGGCTG
CAGAATGCGGGTATATAAGGAAAGCGGGCTCAGAGGAAGCCAACACGCTTTGTTCTAGTGCATCTAAAAA
ACTTCGAAAATCCTCATCGGGATCCTATCGATTCGCGGCCGCTGTACACCCGGGTGCCCTATAGTGAGTC
GTATTGGTACCGGTAGAAAAAATGAGTAAAGGAGAAGAACTTTTCACTGGAGTTGTCCCAATTCTTGTTG
AATTAGATGGTGATGTTAATGGGCACAAATTTTCTGTCAGTGGAGAGGGTGAAGGTGATGCAACATACGG
AAAACTTACCCTTAAATTTATTTGCACTACTGGAAAACTACCTGTTCCATGGGTAAGTTTAAACATATAT
ATACTAACTAACCCTGATTATTTAAATTTTCAGCCAACACTTGTCACTACTTTCTGTTATGGTGTTCAAT
GCTTCTCGAGATACCCAGATCATATGAAACAGCATGACTTTTTCAAGAGTGCCATGCCCGAAGGTTATGT
ACAGGAAAGAACTATATTTTTCAAAGATGACGGGAACTACAAGACACGTAAGTTTAAACAGTTCGGTACT
AACTAACCATACATATTTAAATTTTCAGGTGCTGAAGTCAAGTTTGAAGGTGATACCCTTGTTAATAGAA
TCGAGTTAAAAGGTATTGATTTTAAAGAAGATGGAAACATTCTTGGACACAAATTGGAATACAACTATAA
CTCACACAATGTATACATCATGGCAGACAAACAAAAGAATGGAATCAAAGTTGTAAGTTTAAACATGATT
TTACTAACTAACTAATCTGATTTAAATTTTCAGAACTTCAAAATTAGACACAACATTGAAGATGGAAGCG
TTCAACTAGCAGACCATTATCAACAAAATACTCCAATTGGCGATGGCCCTGTCCTTTTACCAGACAACCA
TTACCTGTCCACACAATCTGCCCTTTCGAAAGATCCCAACGAAAAGAGAGACCACATGGTCCTTCTTGAG
TTTGTAACAGCTGCTGGGATTACACATGGCATGGACGAACTATACAAAAGCCCACAAGCTTTGGAATTCG
CTAGCCGGCCATACAAGTAATCCGGATGATCGACGCCAACGTCGTTGAATTTTCAAATTTTAAATACTGA
ATATTTGTTTTTTTTCCTATTATTTATTTATTCTCTTTGTGTTTTTTTTCTTGCTTTCTAAAAAATTAAT
TCAATCCAAATCTAAACATTTTTTTTTCTCTTTCCGTCTCCCAATTCGTATTCCGCTCCTCTCATCTGAA
CACAATGTGCAAGTTTATTTATCTTCTCGCTTTCATTTCATTAGGACGTGGGGGGAATTGGTGGAAGGGG
GAAACACACAAAAGGATGATGGAAATGAAATAAGGACACACAATATGCAACAACATTCAATTCAGAAATA
TGGAGGAAGGTTTAAAAGAAAACATAAAAATATATAGAGGAGGAAGGAAAACTAGTAAAAAATAAGCAAA
GAAATTAGGCGAACGATGAGAATTGTCCTCGCTTGGGCCCAAAAGGCCTTTTTTTTTTGGCGCCGACGTC
AGGTGGCACTTTTCGGGGAAATGTGCGCGGAACCCCTATTTGTTTATTTTTCTAAATACATTCAAATATG
TATCCGCTCATGAGACAATAACCCTGATAAATGCTTCAATAATATTGAAAAAGGAAGAGTATGAGTATTC
AACATTTCCGTGTCGCCCTTATTCCCTTTTTTGCGGCATTTTGCCTTCCTGTTTTTGCTCACCCAGAAAC
GCTGGTGAAAGTAAAAGATGCTGAAGATCAGTTGGGTGCACGAGTGGGTTACATCGAACTGGATCTCAAC
AGCGGTAAGATCCTTGAGAGTTTTCGCCCCGAAGAACGTTTTCCAATGATGAGCACTTTTAAAGTTCTGC
TATGTGGCGCGGTATTATCCCGTATTGACGCCGGGCAAGAGCAACTCGGTCGCCGCATACACTATTCTCA
GAATGACTTGGTTGAGTACTCACCAGTCACAGAAAAGCATCTTACGGATGGCATGACAGTAAGAGAATTA
TGCAGTGCTGCCATAACCATGAGTGATAACACTGCGGCCAACTTACTTCTGACAACGATCGGAGGACCGA
AGGAGCTAACCGCTTTTTTGCACAACATGGGGGATCATGTAACTCGCCTTGATCGTTGGGAACCGGAGCT
GAATGAAGCCATACCAAACGACGAGCGTGACACCACGATGCCTGTAGCAATGGCAACAACGTTGCGCAAA
CTATTAACTGGCGAACTACTTACTCTAGCTTCCCGGCAACAATTAATAGACTGGATGGAGGCGGATAAAG
TTGCAGGACCACTTCTGCGCTCGGCCCTTCCGGCTGGCTGGTTTATTGCTGATAAATCTGGAGCCGGTGA
GCGTGGGTCTCGCGGTATCATTGCAGCACTGGGGCCAGATGGTAAGCCCTCCCGTATCGTAGTTATCTAC
ACGACGGGGAGTCAGGCAACTATGGATGAACGAAATAGACAGATCGCTGAGATAGGTGCCTCACTGATTA
AGCATTGGTAACTGTCAGACCAAGTTTACTCATATATACTTTAGATTGATTTAAAACTTCATTTTTAATT
TAAAAGGATCTAGGTGAAGATCCTTTTTGATAATCTCATGACCAAAATCCCTTAACGTGAGTTTTCGTTC
CACTGAGCGTCAGACCCCGTAGAAAAGATCAAAGGATCTTCTTGAGATCCTTTTTTTCTGCGCGTAATCT
GCTGCTTGCAAACAAAAAAACCACCGCTACCAGCGGTGGTTTGTTTGCCGGATCAAGAGCTACCAACTCT
TTTTCCGAAGGTAACTGGCTTCAGCAGAGCGCAGATACCAAATACTGTCCTTCTAGTGTAGCCGTAGTTA
GGCCACCACTTCAAGAACTCTGTAGCACCGCCTACATACCTCGCTCTGCTAATCCTGTTACCAGTGGCTG
CTGCCAGTGGCGATAAGTCGTGTCTTACCGGGTTGGACTCAAGACGATAGTTACCGGATAAGGCGCAGCG
GTCGGGCTGAACGGGGGGTTCGTGCACACAGCCCAGCTTGGAGCGAACGACCTACACCGAACTGAGATAC
CTACAGCGTGAGCATTGAGAAAGCGCCACGCTTCCCGAAGGGAGAAAGGCGGACAGGTATCCGGTAAGCG
GCAGGGTCGGAACAGGAGAGCGCACGAGGGAGCTTCCAGGGGGAAACGCCTGGTATCTTTATAGTCCTGT
CGGGTTTCGCCACCTCTGACTTGAGCGTCGATTTTTGTGATGCTCGTCAGGGGGGCGGAGCCTATGGAAA
AACGCCAGCAACGCGGCCTTTTTACGGTTCCTGGCCTTTTGCTGGCCTTTTGCTCACATGTTCTTTCCTG
CGTTATCCCCTGATTCTGTGGATAACCGTATTACCGCCTTTGAGTGAGCTGATACCGCTCGCCGCAGCCG
AACGACCGAGCGCAGCGAGTCAGTGAGCGAGGAAGCGGAAGAGCGCCCAATACGCAAACCGCCTCTCCCC
GCGCGTTGGCCGATTCATTAATGCAGCTGGCACGACAGGTTTCCCGACTGGAAAGCGGGCAGTGAGCGCA
ACGCAATTAATGTGAGTTAGCTCACTCATTAGGCACCCCAGGCTTTACACTTTATGCTTCCGGCTCGTAT
GTTGTGTGGAATTGTGAGCGGATAACAATTTCACACAGGAAACAGCTATGACCATGATTACGCCAAGCTG
TAAGTTTAAACATGATCTTACTAACTAACTATTCTCATTTAAATTTTCAGAGCTTAAAAATGGCTGAAAT
CACTCACAACGATGGATACGCTAACAACTTGGAAATGAAAT
