>Addgene plasmid #1595 | L3788 | addgene partial sequence | sequence record 16732 | 1595_m13reverse
CTGATCTTACTAACTAACTATTCTCATTTAAATTTTCAGAGCTTAAAAATGGCTGAANCCACTCACAACG
ATGGATACGCTAACAACTTGGAAATGAAATNAGCTTGCATGCCTGCAGGTCGACTCTAGAGGATCACCAA
AAACGGAACGTTGAGCTGGACGGAAATAGTGGTAAAGTGACATGATTATAGTTTGAAGATTTCTAATTTC
ACAATTAGAGCAAATGTTGTTCGGTATTTATTTTCAACGGTATTTATACTATTTTCCACCTTTTTCTAGA
ACATTCGAGCTGCTTGTTGCAAAAGGAGGGCGACTCACATTCGGTACATGGAAAAGTAGTGTACACAATA
AAGAGACCCAGATACATTTTCCGTCTGCGTCTCTTTGCACCCACCGGGAGTATTTTCAAACGAATGCATC
TAGGACCTTCTAGAACATTCTGTAAGGCTGCAGAATGCGGGTATATAAGGAAAGCGGGCTCAGAGGAAGC
CAACACGCTTTGTTCTAGTGCATCTAAAAAACTTCGAAAATCCTCATCGGATCCTATCGATTCGCGGCCG
CTGTACACCCGGGTGCCCTATAGTGAGTCGTATTGGTACCGGTAGAAAAAATGAGTAAAGGAGAAGAACT
TTTCACTGGAGTTGTCCCAATTCTTGTTGAATTAGATGGTGATGTTAATGGGCACAAATTTTCTGTCAGT
GGAGAGGGTGAAGGTGATGCAACATACGGAAAACTTACCCTTAAATTTATTTGCACTACTGGAAAACTAC
CTGTTCCATGGGTAAGTTTAAACATATATATACTAACTAACCCTGATTATTTAAATTTTCAGCCAACACT
TGTCACTACTTTCTGTTATGGTGTTCAATGCTTCTCGAGATACCCAGATCATATGAAAACAGCATGACTT
TTTTCAAGAGTGCCNTGCCCCNAAGGTTATGTACANGAAAGAACTATATTTTCCAAGATGACGGGGANCT
ACAAGACACGTAGTTTTAAACAGTTCGGNACTACCTAANCNTTACCTAATTNAATTTTCCGGNGCTGAAG
TCCAGTTTGAAGGNGATCCCCTTGTTTANAAAATCNAGTTNAAAGGTTNGATTTAANNAAAAGGAANCTT
CTTGGACCCAAATGGAAAACCCCTTACCNCCCCANGNTNACCTCTNGGCNANANNCAANAANGGGAACCA
AGNTGTAGTTTANNCTGATTTTCNACCCACCAACCGGATTAATTTCCNANCTCAAATTAACCCCCTTGAG
NGGGNGGGTTCCCTNGCNACCTTTNCCAAAATCNCCTTTGGGNGGNCCGNTCTTTNAAAAAACTNTNTGT
CCNAANTGCCTTTAAAAACNAAAAAANAACCC
